>Addgene plasmid #52331 | MTDH-His-bio | depositor full sequence | sequence record 81050 | MTDH-His-bio sequence 8250 bps
GCCACCATGGAGTTTCAGACCCAGGTACTCATGTCCCTGCTGCTCTGCATGTCTGGTCTGAATTCCGGCC
ACCACCATCACCACCATAGCCCCGACAGGAACCTGCCTCCTCTGGCCCCTCTGGGCCCCAACAGCGGCAG
CCCAGACCTGCATCATATTCTGGATGCACAGAAAATGGTGTGGAATCATCGTGACAGAAACCTGCCTCCA
CTAGCACCTCTGTCGACCTCCATCACGGCCTATAAGAGTGAGGGGGAGTCAGCGGAGTTCTCCTTCCCAC
TCAACCTTGGAGAGGAAAGCCTGCAGGGAGAGTTGAGATGGAAGGCAGAGAAGGCTCCTTCTTCCCAGTC
CTGGATCACCTTCTCCCTAAAGAACCAAAAGGTGTCTGTGCAGAAGTCTACTAGCAACCCCAAGTTCCAG
CTGTCCGAAACGCTCCCACTCACCCTTCAGATACCCCAGGTCTCCCTTCAGTTTGCTGGTTCTGGCAACC
TGACCCTGACTCTGGACAGAGGGATACTGTATCAGGAAGTGAACCTGGTGGTGATGAAAGTGACTCAGCC
CGACAGCAACACTTTGACCTGTGAGGTGATGGGACCCACCTCACCCAAGATGAGACTGATCTTGAAGCAG
GAGAATCAGGAGGCCAGGGTCTCCAGGCAGGAGAAAGTGATTCAAGTGCAGGCCCCTGAAGCAGGGGTGT
GGCAATGTCTACTGAGTGAAGGTGAAGAGGTCAAGATGGACTCCAAGATCCAGGTTTTATCCAAAGGGTT
GAATTCGCGGCCGCCTAGCCCCCCCAGAAAGAGAGAAGAGGCCGCTGCCGTGCCCGCTGCCGCTCCTGAT
GATCTGGCCCTGCTGAAGAACCTGCGCTCCGAGGAACAGAAGAAGAAGAACCGGAAGAAGCTGAGCGAGA
AGCCCAAGCCCAACGGCCGGACCGTGGAAGTGGCCGAAGGCGAGGCTGTGCGGACCCCTCAGAGCGTGAC
CGCCAAGCAGCCCCCCGAGATCGACAAGAAGAACGAGAAGTCTAAGAAGAACAAGAAAAAGTCCAAGAGC
GACGCCAAGGCCGTGCAGAACAGCAGCCGGCACGACGGCAAAGAGGTGGACGAGGGCGCCTGGGAGACAA
AGATCAGCCACAGAGAGAAGCGGCAGCAGCGGAAGAGAGACAAGGTCCTGACCGACAGCGGCAGCCTGGA
CAGCACCATCCCCGGCATCGAGAACACCATCACCGTGACAACAGAGCAGCTGACCACCGCCAGCTTCCCC
GTGGGCAGCAAGAAAAACAAGGGCGACAGCCATCTGAACGTCCAGGTCTCCAACTTCAAGAGCGGCAAGG
GCGATAGCACCCTCCAGGTGTCAAGCGGCCTGAACGAGAACCTGACCGTGAACGGCGGAGGCTGGAATGA
GAAGTCCGTGAAGCTGAGCAGCCAGATCTCTGCCGGCGAAGAGAAGTGGAACAGCGTGTCCCCTGCCAGC
GCCGGCAAGAGAAAGACCGAGCCTAGCGCCTGGTCCCAGGATACCGGCGACGCCAACACCAACGGCAAGG
ACTGGGGCCGGTCTTGGAGCGACCGGTCCATCTTCAGCGGCATCGGCAGCACCGCCGAGCCTGTGTCTCA
GAGCACCACCAGCGACTACCAGTGGGACGTGTCCCGGAACCAGCCCTACATCGACGACGAGTGGTCCGGC
CTGAATGGCCTGAGCAGCGCCGACCCCAACAGCGACTGGAACGCCCCTGCCGAGGAATGGGGCAACTGGG
TGGACGAAGAGAGAGCCAGCCTGCTGAAGTCCCAGGAACCCATCCCCGACGACCAGAAGGTGTCCGACGA
CGACAAAGAGAAGGGCGAAGGAGCCCTGCCCACAGGCAAGTCCAAGAAGAAAAAAAAGAAAAAGAAGAAG
CAGGGCGAGGACAACAGCACCGCCCAGGACACCGAGGAACTGGAAAAAGAGATCCGCGAGGACCTGCCCG
TGAATACCAGCAAGACCCGGCCCAAGCAGGAAAAGGCCTTCAGCCTGAAAACCATCAGCACCAGCGACCC
AGCCGAGGTGCTGGTCAAGAACAGCCAGCCCATCAAGACCCTGCCCCCTGCCACCAGCACCGAGCCATCT
GTGATCCTGAGCAAGAGCGACAGCGACAAGAGCAGCAGCCAGGTGCCCCCCATCCTGCAGGAAACCGATA
AGAGCAAGAGCAACACCAAGCAGAACTCCGTGCCTCCTAGCCAGACCAAGAGCGAGACAAGCTGGGAGAG
CCCCAAGCAGATCAAGAAGAAGAAAAAGGCCAGGCGGGAAACCTGAGGCGCGCCTGAATTCTTCTAGACA
CGTGATTAATTAAGGATCCCCCGACCTCGACCTCTGGCTAATAAAGGAAATTTATTTTCATTGCAATAGT
GTGTTGGAATTTTTTGTGTCTCTCACTCGGAAGGACATATGGGAGGGCAAATCATTTGGTCGAGATCCCT
CGGAGATCTCTAGCTAGAGGATCGATCCCCGCCCCGGACGAACTAAACCTGACTACGACATCTCTGCCCC
TTCTTCGCGGGGCAGTGCATGTAATCCCTTCAGTTGGTTGGTACAACTTGCCAACTGGGCCCTGTTCCAC
ATGTGACACGGGGGGGGACCAAACACAAAGGGGTTCTCTGACTGTAGTTGACATCCTTATAAATGGATGT
GCACATTTGCCAACACTGAGTGGCTTTCATCCTGGAGCAGACTTTGCAGTCTGTGGACTGCAACACAACA
TTGCCTTTATGTGTAACTCTTGGCTGAAGCTCTTACACCAATGCTGGGGGACATGTACCTCCCAGGGGCC
CAGGAAGACTACGGGAGGCTACACCAACGTCAATCAGAGGGGCCTGTGTAGCTACCGATAAGCGGACCCT
CAAGAGGGCATTAGCAATAGTGTTTATAAGGCCCCCTTGTTAACCCTAAACGGGTAGCATATGCTTCCCG
GGTAGTAGTATATACTATCCAGACTAACCCTAATTCAATAGCATATGTTACCCAACGGGAAGCATATGCT
ATCGAATTAGGGTTAGTAAAAGGGTCCTAAGGAACAGCGATATCTCCCACCCCATGAGCTGTCACGGTTT
TATTTACATGGGGTCAGGATTCCACGAGGGTAGTGAACCATTTTAGTCACAAGGGCAGTGGCTGAAGATC
AAGGAGCGGGCAGTGAACTCTCCTGAATCTTCGCCTGCTTCTTCATTCTCCTTCGTTTAGCTAATAGAAT
AACTGCTGAGTTGTGAACAGTAAGGTGTATGTGAGGTGCTCGAAAACAAGGTTTCAGGTGACGCCCCCAG
AATAAAATTTGGACGGGGGGTTCAGTGGTGGCATTGTGCTATGACACCAATATAACCCTCACAAACCCCT
TGGGCAATAAATACTAGTGTAGGAATGAAACATTCTGAATATCTTTAACAATAGAAATCCATGGGGTGGG
GACAAGCCGTAAAGACTGGATGTCCATCTCACACGAATTTATGGCTATGGGCAACACATAATCCTAGTGC
AATATGATACTGGGGTTATTAAGATGTGTCCCAGGCAGGGACCAAGACAGGTGAACCATGTTGTTACACT
CTATTTGTAACAAGGGGAAAGAGAGTGGACGCCGACAGCAGCGGACTCCACTGGTTGTCTCTAACACCCC
CGAAAATTAAACGGGGCTCCACGCCAATGGGGCCCATAAACAAAGACAAGTGGCCACTCTTTTTTTTGAA
ATTGTGGAGTGGGGGCACGCGTCAGCCCCCACACGCCGCCCTGCGGTTTTGGACTGTAAAATAAGGGTGT
AATAACTTGGCTGATTGTAACCCCGCTAACCACTGCGGTCAAACCACTTGCCCACAAAACCACTAATGGC
ACCCCGGGGAATACCTGCATAAGTAGGTGGGCGGGCCAAGATAGGGGCGCGATTGCTGCGATCTGGAGGA
CAAATTACACACACTTGCGCCTGAGCGCCAAGCACAGGGTTGTTGGTCCTCATATTCACGAGGTCGCTGA
GAGCACGGTGGGCTAATGTTGCCATGGGTAGCATATACTACCCAAATATCTGGATAGCATATGCTATCCT
AATCTATATCTGGGTAGCATAGGCTATCCTAATCTATATCTGGGTAGCATATGCTATCCTAATCTATATC
TGGGTAGTATATGCTATCCTAATTTATATCTGGGTAGCATAGGCTATCCTAATCTATATCTGGGTAGCAT
ATGCTATCCTAATCTATATCTGGGTAGTATATGCTATCCTAATCTGTATCCGGGTAGCATATGCTATCCT
AATAGAGATTAGGGTAGTATATGCTATCCTAATTTATATCTGGGTAGCATATACTACCCAAATATCTGGA
TAGCATATGCTATCCTAATCTATATCTGGGTAGCATATGCTATCCTAATCTATATCTGGGTAGCATAGGC
TATCCTAATCTATATCTGGGTAGCATATGCTATCCTAATCTATATCTGGGTAGTATATGCTATCCTAATT
TATATCTGGGTAGCATAGGCTATCCTAATCTATATCTGGGTAGCATATGCTATCCTAATCTATATCTGGG
TAGTATATGCTATCCTAATCTGTATCCGGGTAGCATATGCTATCCTCATGATAAGCTGTCAAACATGAGA
ATTTTCTTGAAGACGAAAGGGCCTCGTGATACGCCTATTTTTATAGGTTAATGTCATGATAATAATGGTT
TCTTAGACGTCAGGTGGCACTTTTCGGGGAAATGTGCGCGGAACCCCTATTTGTTTATTTTTCTAAATAC
ATTCAAATATGTATCCGCTCATGAGACAATAACCCTGATAAATGCTTCAATAATATTGAAAAAGGAAGAG
TATGAGTATTCAACATTTCCGTGTCGCCCTTATTCCCTTTTTTGCGGCATTTTGCCTTCCTGTTTTTGCT
CACCCAGAAACGCTGGTGAAAGTAAAAGATGCTGAAGATCAGTTGGGTGCACGAGTGGGTTACATCGAAC
TGGATCTCAACAGCGGTAAGATCCTTGAGAGTTTTCGCCCCGAAGAACGTTTTCCAATGATGAGCACTTT
TAAAGTTCTGCTATGTGGCGCGGTATTATCCCGTGTTGACGCCGGGCAAGAGCAACTCGGTCGCCGCATA
CACTATTCTCAGAATGACTTGGTTGAGTACTCACCAGTCACAGAAAAGCATCTTACGGATGGCATGACAG
TAAGAGAATTATGCAGTGCTGCCATAACCATGAGTGATAACACTGCGGCCAACTTACTTCTGACAACGAT
CGGAGGACCGAAGGAGCTAACCGCTTTTTTGCACAACATGGGGGATCATGTAACTCGCCTTGATCGTTGG
GAACCGGAGCTGAATGAAGCCATACCAAACGACGAGCGTGACACCACGATGCCTGCAGCAATGGCAACAA
CGTTGCGCAAACTATTAACTGGCGAACTACTTACTCTAGCTTCCCGGCAACAATTAATAGACTGGATGGA
GGCGGATAAAGTTGCAGGACCACTTCTGCGCTCGGCCCTTCCGGCTGGCTGGTTTATTGCTGATAAATCT
GGAGCCGGTGAGCGTGGGTCTCGCGGTATCATTGCAGCACTGGGGCCAGATGGTAAGCCCTCCCGTATCG
TAGTTATCTACACGACGGGGAGTCAGGCAACTATGGATGAACGAAATAGACAGATCGCTGAGATAGGTGC
CTCACTGATTAAGCATTGGTAACTGTCAGACCAAGTTTACTCATATATACTTTAGATTGATTTAAAACTT
CATTTTTAATTTAAAAGGATCTAGGTGAAGATCCTTTTTGATAATCTCATGACCAAAATCCCTTAACGTG
AGTTTTCGTTCCACTGAGCGTCAGACCCCGTAGAAAAGATCAAAGGATCTTCTTGAGATCCTTTTTTTCT
GCGCGTAATCTGCTGCTTGCAAACAAAAAAACCACCGCTACCAGCGGTGGTTTGTTTGCCGGATCAAGAG
CTACCAACTCTTTTTCCGAAGGTAACTGGCTTCAGCAGAGCGCAGATACCAAATACTGTTCTTCTAGTGT
AGCCGTAGTTAGGCCACCACTTCAAGAACTCTGTAGCACCGCCTACATACCTCGCTCTGCTAATCCTGTT
ACCAGTGGCTGCTGCCAGTGGCGATAAGTCGTGTCTTACCGGGTTGGACTCAAGACGATAGTTACCGGAT
AAGGCGCAGCGGTCGGGCTGAACGGGGGGTTCGTGCACACAGCCCAGCTTGGAGCGAACGACCTACACCG
AACTGAGATACCTACAGCGTGAGCTATGAGAAAGCGCCACGCTTCCCGAAGGGAGAAAGGCGGACAGGTA
TCCGGTAAGCGGCAGGGTCGGAACAGGAGAGCGCACGAGGGAGCTTCCAGGGGGAAACGCCTGGTATCTT
TATAGTCCTGTCGGGTTTCGCCACCTCTGACTTGAGCGTCGATTTTTGTGATGCTCGTCAGGGGGGCGGA
GCCTATGGAAAAACGCCAGCAACGCGGCCTTTTTACGGTTCCTGGCCTTTTGCTGGCCTTTTGCTCACAT
GTTCTTTCCTGCGTTATCCCCTGATTCTGTGGATAACCGTATTACCGCCTTTGAGTGAGCTGATACCGCT
CGCCGCAGCCGAACGACCGAGCGCAGCGAGTCAGTGAGCGAGGAAGCGGAAGAGCGCCCAATACGCAAAC
CGCCTCTCCCCGCGCGTTGGCCGATTCATTAATGCAGCTGGCACGACAGGTTTCCCGACTGGAAAGCGGG
CAGTGAGCGCAACGCAATTAATGTGAGTTAGCTCACTCATTAGGCACCCCAGGCTTTACACTTTATGCTT
CCGGCTCGTATGTTGTGTGGAATTGTGAGCGGATAACAATTTCACACAGGAAACAGCTATGACCATGATT
ACGCCAAGCTCTAGCTAGAGGTCGACCAATTCTCATGTTTGACAGCTTATCATCGCAGATCCGGGCAACG
TTGTTGCCATTGCTGCAGGCGCAGAACTGGTAGGTATGGAAGATCTATACATTGAATCAATATTGGCAAT
TAGCCATATTAGTCATTGGTTATATAGCATAAATCAATATTGGCTATTGGCCATTGCATACGTTGTATCT
ATATCATAATATGTACATTTATATTGGCTCATGTCCAATATGACCGCCATGTTGACATTGATTATTGACT
AGTTATTAATAGTAATCAATTACGGGGTCATTAGTTCATAGCCCATATATGGAGTTCCGCGTTACATAAC
TTACGGTAAATGGCCCGCCTGGCTGACCGCCCAACGACCCCCGCCCATTGACGTCAATAATGACGTATGT
TCCCATAGTAACGCCAATAGGGACTTTCCATTGACGTCAATGGGTGGAGTATTTACGGTAAACTGCCCAC
TTGGCAGTACATCAAGTGTATCATATGCCAAGTCCGCCCCCTATTGACGTCAATGACGGTAAATGGCCCG
CCTGGCATTATGCCCAGTACATGACCTTACGGGACTTTCCTACTTGGCAGTACATCTACGTATTAGTCAT
CGCTATTACCATGGTGATGCGGTTTTGGCAGTACACCAATGGGCGTGGATAGCGGTTTGACTCACGGGGA
TTTCCAAGTCTCCACCCCATTGACGTCAATGGGAGTTTGTTTTGGCACCAAAATCAACGGGACTTTCCAA
AATGTCGTAATAACCCCGCCCCGTTGACGCAAATGGGCGGTAGGCGTGTACGGTGGGAGGTCTATATAAG
CAGAGCTCGTTTAGTGAACCGTCAGATCCTCACTCTCTTCCGCATCGCTGTCTGCGAGGGCCAGCTGTTG
GGCTCGCGGTTGAGGACAAACTCTTCGCGGTCTTTCCAGTACTCTTGGATCGGAAACCCGTCGGCCTCCG
AACGGTACTCCGCCACCGAGGGACCTGAGCGAGTCCGCATCGACCGGATCGGAAAACCTCTCGAGAAAGG
CGTCTAACCAGTCACAGTCGCAAGGTAGGCTGAGCACCGTGGCGGGCGGCAGCGGGTGGCGGTCGGGGTT
GTTTCTGGCGGAGGTGCTGCTGATGATGTAATTAAAGTAGGCGGTCTTGAGACGGCGGATGGTCGAGGTG
AGGTGTGGCAGGCTTGAGATCCAGCTGTTGGGGTGAGTACTCCCTCTCAAAAGCGGGCATTACTTCTGCG
CTAAGATTGTCAGTTTCCAAAAACGAGGAGGATTTGATATTCACCTGGCCCGATCTGGCCATACACTTGA
GTGACAATGACATCCACTTTGCCTTTCTCTCCACAGGTGTCCACTCCCAGGTCCAAGTTT
Features (pLannotate 1.2.2; 19 found; start..end, strand, type, name):
    223..774     +  CDS            Cd4 (fragment): CD4_RAT - Experimental evidence at protein level: Swiss-Prot protein existence level 1. Integral membrane glycoprotein that plays an essential role in the immune response and serves multiple functions in responses against both external and internal offenses. In T-cells, functions primarily as a coreceptor for MHC class II molecule:peptide complex. The antigens presented by class II peptides are derived from extracellular proteins while class I peptides are derived from cytosolic proteins. Interacts simultaneously with the T-cell receptor (TCR) and the MHC class II presented by antigen presenti
    847..2283    +  CDS            MTDH (fragment): LYRIC_HUMAN - Also known as AEG1, LYRIC. Experimental evidence at protein level: Swiss-Prot protein existence level 1. Downregulates SLC1A2/EAAT2 promoter activity when expressed ectopically. Activates the nuclear factor kappa-B (NF-kappa-B) transcription factor. Promotes anchorage-independent growth of immortalized melanocytes and astrocytes which is a key component in tumor cell expansion. Promotes lung metastasis and also has an effect on bone and brain metastasis, possibly by enhancing the seeding of tumor cells to the target organ endothelium. Induces chemoresistance. From Homo sapiens (H
   2350..2405    +  polyA_signal   β-globin poly(A) signal: rabbit β-globin polyadenylation signal (Gil and Proudfoot, 1987)
   2919..4600    -  rep_origin     oriP (fragment): Epstein-Barr virus oriP replication origin (Yates et al., 2000)
   4727..4831    +  promoter       AmpR promoter: bla
   4832..5692    +  CDS            AmpR: β-lactamase; bla; confers resistance to ampicillin, carbenicillin, and related antibiotics
   5863..6451    +  rep_origin     ori: high-copy-number ColE1/pMB1/pBR322/pUC origin of replication
   6634..6726    +  CDS            lacI (fragment): lac repressor; lacI; The lac repressor binds to the lac operator to inhibit transcription in E. coli. This inhibition can be relieved by adding lactose or isopropyl-β-D-thiogalactopyranoside (IPTG).
   6739..6760    +  protein_bind   CAP binding site: CAP binding activates transcription in the presence of cAMP. E. coli catabolite activator protein
   6775..6805    +  promoter       lac promoter: promoter for the E. coli lac operon
   6813..6829    +  protein_bind   lac operator: The lac repressor binds to the lac operator to inhibit transcription in E. coli. This inhibition can be relieved by adding lactose or isopropyl-β-D-thiogalactopyranoside (IPTG). lac repressor encoded by lacI
   6899..6915    +  promoter       tet promoter (fragment): E. coli promoter for tetracycline efflux protein gene
   6925..6950    -  CDS            bla(M) (fragment): β-lactamase lacking the signal sequence; bla(M); allows cytosolic expression of β-lactamase
   7124..7503    +  enhancer       CMV enhancer: human cytomegalovirus immediate early enhancer
   7505..7704    +  promoter       CMV promoter: human cytomegalovirus (CMV) immediate early promoter
   7772..7810    +  misc_feature   Ad SA (fragment): adenovirus major late transcript splice acceptor (Friedrich and Soriano, 1991)
   7843..8052    -  CDS            PTP (fragment): TERM_ADE02 - Experimental evidence at protein level: Swiss-Prot protein existence level 1. Protein covalently bound to the viral DNA that acts as a primer for viral genomic replication by DNA strand displacement. Assembles on the viral origin of replication in an initiation complex with viral polymerase, DBP, host NFIA and host POU2F1/OCT1. During initiation, the polymerase covalently couples the first dCTP with Ser- 580 of pTP. The terminal protein stimulates the template activity over 20 fold compared to protein-free templates. Neo-synthesized viral genomes are linked to two preterminal prot
   8083..8172    +  intron         chimeric intron (fragment): chimera between introns from adenovirus and immunoglobulin heavy chain genes
   8191..8237    +  CDS            IgH signal sequence (fragment): signal sequence from the mouse immunoglobulin heavy chain variable region
