[The description below was written by a language model from this plasmid's Addgene catalogue record and pLannotate feature annotations shown in this document.]
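Description:
MTDH-His-bio is a mammalian expression plasmid built on the pTT3 backbone, designed for transient production of a soluble, tagged form of the human MTDH (metastasis adhesion protein, also known as AEG-1 or LYRIC) ectodomain. In bacteria it is maintained at high copy through a ColE1/pUC-type origin and selected with ampicillin via the β-lactamase gene. The backbone also carries a fragment of the Epstein-Barr virus oriP, which supports episomal maintenance in cells that supply EBNA1, a feature commonly exploited for high-yield transient expression. Remnants of lac regulatory elements and other small fragments annotated in the backbone appear to be cloning vestiges rather than functional parts.

Expression is driven by the CMV enhancer and immediate early promoter, followed by adenovirus-derived leader, splice and chimeric intron sequences that enhance transcript processing; the annotated adenoviral terminal-protein fragment on the opposite strand most likely reflects this leader region rather than a coding element. The transcript ends at a rabbit β-globin polyadenylation signal. A fragment of a mouse immunoglobulin heavy chain signal sequence is annotated near the end of the circular map, just upstream of the tag cassette, which would direct secretion. According to the record, the backbone contributes an N-terminal His tag, a linker, an enzymatic biotinylation sequence and rat CD4 domains 3 and 4. The feature table confirms the rat Cd4 fragment lying upstream of the MTDH coding fragment, although the short His and biotinylation sequences are not separately annotated. The chemically synthesised insert sits between retained NotI and AscI sites. The tags allow purification through the His tag and oriented capture of the biotinylated protein on streptavidin, in keeping with the protein microarray interaction screening of platelet receptors described in the associated publication.
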