Addgene plasmid #52331: MTDH-His-bio
Purpose: Expresses full-length Metastasis adhesion protein ectodomain in mammalian cells. N-terminal His tag, biotinylation sequence and rat Cd4d3+4 tag.
Depositing lab: Gavin Wright. Depositing organization: Wellcome Sanger Institute. Publication: A human platelet receptor protein microarray identifies FcepsilonR1alpha as an activating PEAR1 ligand. Sun Y, Vandenbriele C, Kauskot A, Verhamme P, Hoylaerts MF, Wright GJ. Mol Cell Proteomics. 2015 Feb 23. pii: mcp.M114.046946. 10.1074/mcp.M114.046946 PubMed 25713122.
Backbone
  Vector backbone: pTT3
  Backbone manufacturer: Yves Durocher, NRC
  Backbone size w/o insert (bp): 6749
  Total vector size (bp): 8252
  Modifications to backbone: His tag, linker, enzymatic biotinylation sequence, and rat CD4 d3+4 (HisLBio-CD4d3+4).
  Vector type: Mammalian Expression
Growth in bacteria
  Bacterial resistance: Ampicillin, 100 μg/mL
  Growth temperature: 37°C
  Growth strain: Top10
  Copy number: High Copy
Gene/Insert
  Gene/Insert name: MTDH (alt name: Metastasis adhesion protein)
  Species: H. sapiens (human)
  Insert size (bp): 1503
  Entrez Gene: MTDH (a.k.a. 3D3, AEG-1, AEG1, LYRIC, LYRIC/3D3)
  Promoter: CMV
  Tag / fusion protein: His tag (N terminal on backbone); enzymatic biotinylation sequence (N terminal on backbone); rat CD4 d3+4 (N terminal on backbone)
  Cloning method: Restriction Enzyme; 5′ cloning site NotI (not destroyed); 3′ cloning site AscI (not destroyed)
  Sequencing primers: 5′ CMV-fwd
Resource information
  A portion of this plasmid was derived from a plasmid made by: Insert was chemically synthesised.
Terms and licenses: Academic/Nonprofit Terms; Industry Terms: Not Available to Industry
Depositor comments: Article ref 109
How to cite: MTDH-His-bio was a gift from Gavin Wright (Addgene plasmid # 52331 ; http://n2t.net/addgene:52331 ; RRID:Addgene_52331)
