>Addgene plasmid #52331 | MTDH-His-bio | addgene partial sequence | sequence record 93971 | pMT2-F 5'-TTGCCTTTCTCTCCACAGGT-3'
CAGACCCAGGTACTCATGTCCCTGCTGCTCTGCATGTCTGGTCTGAATTCCGGCCACCACCATCACCACC
ATAGCCCCGACAGGAACCTGCCTCCTCTGGCCCCTCTGGGCCCCAACAGCGGCAGCCCAGACCTGCATCA
TATTCTGGATGCACAGAAAATGGTGTGGAATCATCGTGACAGAAACCTGCCTCCACTAGCACCTCTGTCG
ACCTCCATCACGGCCTATAAGAGTGAGGGGGAGTCAGCGGAGTTCTCCTTCCCACTCAACCTTGGAGAGG
AAAGCCTGCAGGGAGAGTTGAGATGGAAGGCAGAGAAGGCTCCTTCTTCCCAGTCCTGGATCACCTTCTC
CCTAAAGAACCAAAAGGTGTCTGTGCAGAAGTCTACTAGCAACCCCAAGTTCCAGCTGTCCGAAACGCTC
CCACTCACCCTTCAGATACCCCAGGTCTCCCTTCAGTTTGCTGGTTCTGGCAACCTGACCCTGACTCTGG
ACAGAGGGATACTGTATCAGGAAGTGAACCTGGTGGTGATGAAAGTGACTCAGCCCGACAGCAACACTTT
GACCTGTGAGGTGATGGGACCCACCTCACCCAAGATGAGACTGATCTTGAAGCAGGAGAATCAGGAGGCC
AGGGTCTCCAGGCAGGAGAAAGTGATTCAAGTGCAGGCCCCTGAAGCAGGGGTGTGGCAATGTCTACTGA
GTGAAGGTGAAGAGGTCAAGATGGACTCCAAGATCCAGGTTTTATCCAAAGGGTTGAATTCGCGGCCGCC
TAGCCCCCCCAGAAAGAGAGAAGAGGCCGCTGCCGTGCCCGCTGCCGCTCCTGATGATCTGGCC
