>Addgene plasmid #52331 | MTDH-His-bio | addgene partial sequence | sequence record 94103 | rb_glob_PA_term-R 5'-CCCATATGTCCTTCCGAGTG-3'
ATAAATTTCCTTTATTAGCCAGAGGTCGAGGTCGGGGGATCCTTAATTAATCACGTGTCTAGAAGAATTC
AGGCGCGCCTCAGGTTTCCCGCCTGGCCTTTTTCTTCTTCTTGATCTGCTTGGGGCTCTCCCAGCTTGTC
TCGCTCTTGGTCTGGCTAGGAGGCACGGAGTTCTGCTTGGTGTTGCTCTTGCTCTTATCGGTTTCCTGCA
GGATGGGGGGCACCTGGCTGCTGCTCTTGTCGCTGTCGCTCTTGCTCAGGATCACAGATGGCTCGGTGCT
GGTGGCAGGGGGCAGGGTCTTGATGGGCTGGCTGTTCTTGACCAGCACCTCGGCTGGGTCGCTGGTGCTG
ATGGTTTTCAGGCTGAAGGCCTTTTCCTGCTTGGGCCGGGTCTTGCTGGTATTCACGGGCAGGTCCTCGC
GGATCTCTTTTTCCAGTTCCTCGGTGTCCTGGGCGGTGCTGTTGTCCTCGCCCTGCTTCTTCTTTTTCTT
TTTTTTCTTCTTGGACTTGCCTGTGGGCAGGGCTCCTTCGCCCTTCTCTTTGTCGTCGTCGGACACCTTC
TGGTCGTCGGGGATGGGTTCCTGGGACTTCAGCAGGCTGGCTCTCTCTTCGTCCACCCAGTTGCCCCATT
CCTCGGCAGGGGCGTTCCAGTCGCTGTTGGGGTCGGCGCTGCTCAGGCCATTCAGGCCGGACCACTCGTC
GTCGATGTAGGGCTGGTTCCGGGACACGTCCCACTGGTAGTCGCTGGTGGTGCTCTGAGACACAGGCTCG
GCGGTGCTGCCGATGCCGCTGAAGATGGACCGGTCGCTCCAAGACCGGCCCCAGTCCTTGCCGTTGGTGT
TGGCGTCGCCGGTATCCTGGGACCA
